Addgene plasmid #138342: pCMV-BE4-AmAPOBEC1
Purpose: Mammalian expression plasmid for BE4-AmABOBEC1
Depositing lab: Nicole Gaudelli. Depositing organization: Beam Therapeutics. Publication: Cytosine base editors with minimized unguided DNA and RNA off-target events and high on-target activity. Yu Y, Leete TC, Born DA, Young L, Barrera LA, Lee SJ, Rees HA, Ciaramella G, Gaudelli NM. Nat Commun. 2020 Apr 28;11(1):2052. doi: 10.1038/s41467-020-15887-5. PubMed 32345976.
Backbone
  Vector backbone: pCMV
  Backbone size w/o insert (bp): 3399
  Total vector size (bp): 8820
  Vector type: Synthetic Biology
Growth in bacteria
  Bacterial resistance: Ampicillin, 100 μg/mL
  Growth temperature: 37°C
  Growth strain: NEB Stable
  Copy number: High Copy
Gene/Insert
  Gene/Insert name: BE4-AmAPOBEC1
  Species: Synthetic
  Insert size (bp): 5421
  Promoter: CMV
  Tag / fusion protein: BP-NLS (C terminal on insert)
  Cloning method: Unknown
  Sequencing primers: 5′ T7; 3′ M13R
Terms and licenses: Academic/Nonprofit Terms; Industry Terms: Not Available to Industry
How to cite: pCMV-BE4-AmAPOBEC1 was a gift from Nicole Gaudelli (Addgene plasmid # 138342 ; http://n2t.net/addgene:138342 ; RRID:Addgene_138342)
