[The description below was written by a language model from this plasmid's Addgene catalogue record and pLannotate feature annotations shown in this document.]
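Description:
pCMV-BE4-AmAPOBEC1 is an 8.8 kb mammalian expression plasmid that encodes a BE4-format cytosine base editor in which the deaminase component is AmAPOBEC1. It is built on a pCMV backbone and is propagated in E. coli from a high-copy ColE1/pUC-type origin with ampicillin selection through the β-lactamase gene and its native promoter. Small remnants of lac regulatory elements, a pBluescript polylinker, an SV40 promoter fragment and a pBR322 bom fragment are backbone carry-over rather than functional parts of the design. No mammalian selection marker is annotated, which is consistent with transient transfection.

The roughly 5.4 kb synthetic insert is driven by the human CMV immediate-early enhancer and promoter and is terminated by the bovine growth hormone polyadenylation signal. A T7 promoter sits just upstream of the coding region and also serves as a sequencing primer site. The feature table annotates Streptococcus pyogenes Cas9 as two contiguous segments, the first carrying the D10A mutation, which fits the nickase used in base editors. Downstream of Cas9 it annotates a uracil glycosylase inhibitor (UGI) from phage PBS2, which blocks uracil excision so that the deaminated C is retained and resolved as a C-to-T change. The region between the T7 promoter and Cas9 is unannotated and presumably holds the AmAPOBEC1 deaminase. Only one UGI copy is called, although an unannotated gap precedes it. The catalogue lists a C-terminal bipartite nuclear localisation signal. The associated work concerns cytosine base editors with reduced unguided DNA and RNA off-target activity. The guide RNA is not encoded here and must be supplied separately.
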