Features (pLannotate 1.2.2; 17 found; start..end, strand, type, name):
     34..413     +  enhancer       CMV enhancer: human cytomegalovirus immediate early enhancer
    414..617     +  promoter       CMV promoter: human cytomegalovirus (CMV) immediate early promoter
    659..677     +  promoter       T7 promoter: promoter for bacteriophage T7 RNA polymerase
   1363..2964    +  CDS            dCas9(N): N-terminal portion of catalytically inactive Streptococcus pyogenes dCas9 carrying the D10A mutation (Zetsche et al., 2015)
   2965..5459    +  CDS            Cas9(C) (fragment): C-terminal portion of Streptococcus pyogenes Cas9 (Zetsche et al., 2015)
   5773..6021    +  CDS            UGI: UNGI_BPPB2 - Experimental evidence at protein level: Swiss-Prot protein existence level 1. This protein binds specifically and reversibly to the host uracil-DNA glycosylase, preventing removal of uracil residues from PBS2 DNA by the host uracil-excision repair system. From Bacillus phage PBS2 (Bacteriophage PBS2).
   6163..6387    +  polyA_signal   bGH poly(A) signal: bovine growth hormone polyadenylation signal
   6391..6412    +  promoter       SV40 promoter (fragment): SV40 enhancer and early promoter
   6417..6433    +  misc_feature   MCS (fragment): pBluescript multiple cloning site
   6482..6498    -  protein_bind   lac operator: The lac repressor binds to the lac operator to inhibit transcription in E. coli. This inhibition can be relieved by adding lactose or isopropyl-β-D-thiogalactopyranoside (IPTG). lac repressor encoded by lacI
   6506..6536    -  promoter       lac promoter: promoter for the E. coli lac operon
   6551..6572    -  protein_bind   CAP binding site: CAP binding activates transcription in the presence of cAMP. E. coli catabolite activator protein
   6585..6677    -  CDS            lacI (fragment): lac repressor; lacI; The lac repressor binds to the lac operator to inhibit transcription in E. coli. This inhibition can be relieved by adding lactose or isopropyl-β-D-thiogalactopyranoside (IPTG).
   6860..7448    -  rep_origin     ori: high-copy-number ColE1/pMB1/pBR322/pUC origin of replication
   7619..8479    -  CDS            AmpR: β-lactamase; bla; confers resistance to ampicillin, carbenicillin, and related antibiotics
   8480..8584    -  promoter       AmpR promoter: bla
   8655..8699    -  misc_feature   bom (fragment): basis of mobility region from pBR322
>Addgene plasmid #138342 | pCMV-BE4-AmAPOBEC1 | addgene full sequence | sequence record 272410 | Addgene NGS Result
TGCTTCGCGATGTACGGGCCAGATATACGCGTTGACATTGATTATTGACTAGTTATTAATAGTAATCAAT
TACGGGGTCATTAGTTCATAGCCCATATATGGAGTTCCGCGTTACATAACTTACGGTAAATGGCCCGCCT
GGCTGACCGCCCAACGACCCCCGCCCATTGACGTCAATAATGACGTATGTTCCCATAGTAACGCCAATAG
GGACTTTCCATTGACGTCAATGGGTGGAGTATTTACGGTAAACTGCCCACTTGGCAGTACATCAAGTGTA
TCATATGCCAAGTACGCCCCCTATTGACGTCAATGACGGTAAATGGCCCGCCTGGCATTATGCCCAGTAC
ATGACCTTATGGGACTTTCCTACTTGGCAGTACATCTACGTATTAGTCATCGCTATTACCATGGTGATGC
GGTTTTGGCAGTACATCAATGGGCGTGGATAGCGGTTTGACTCACGGGGATTTCCAAGTCTCCACCCCAT
TGACGTCAATGGGAGTTTGTTTTGGCACCAAAATCAACGGGACTTTCCAAAATGTCGTAACAACTCCGCC
CCATTGACGCAAATGGGCGGTAGGCGTGTACGGTGGGAGGTCTATATAAGCAGAGCTGGTTTAGTGAACC
GTCAGATCCGCTAGAGATCCGCGGCCGCTAATACGACTCACTATAGGGAGAGCCGCCACCATGGCCGACA
GCTCCGAGAAGATGAGGGGCCAGTACATCAGCCGCGACACCTTTGAGAAGAATTATAAGCCCATCGATGG
CACAAAGGAGGCCCACCTGCTGTGCGAGATCAAGTGGGGCAAGTACGGCAAGCCTTGGCTGCACTGGTGT
CAGAATCAGCGGATGAACATCCACGCCGAGGACTATTTCATGAACAATATCTTTAAGGCCAAGAAGCACC
CTGTGCACTGCTACGTGACCTGGTATCTGTCTTGGAGCCCATGCGCCGATTGTGCCTCCAAGATCGTGAA
GTTCCTGGAGGAGCGGCCCTACCTGAAGCTGACCATCTATGTGGCCCAGCTGTACTATCACACAGAGGAG
GAGAATAGGAAGGGCCTGCGGCTGCTGCGGAGCAAGAAAGTGATCATCCGCGTGATGGACATCTCCGATT
ACAACTATTGCTGGAAGGTGTTCGTGTCTAACCAGAATGGCAACGAGGACTACTGGCCACTGCAGTTTGA
TCCCTGGGTGAAGGAGAATTATTCTCGGCTGCTGGATATCTTCTGGGAGTCCAAGTGTAGATCTCCCAAC
CCTTGGAGCGGAGGATCTAGCGGCGGCTCTAGCGGATCTGAGACACCTGGCACAAGCGAGTCTGCCACAC
CTGAGAGTAGCGGCGGATCTTCTGGTGGCTCTGACAAGAAGTACAGCATCGGCCTGGCCATCGGCACCAA
CTCTGTGGGCTGGGCCGTGATCACCGACGAGTACAAGGTGCCCAGCAAGAAATTCAAGGTGCTGGGCAAC
ACCGACCGGCACAGCATCAAGAAGAACCTGATCGGAGCCCTGCTGTTCGACAGCGGCGAAACAGCCGAGG
CCACCCGGCTGAAGAGAACCGCCAGAAGAAGATACACCAGACGGAAGAACCGGATCTGCTATCTGCAAGA
GATCTTCAGCAACGAGATGGCCAAGGTGGACGACAGCTTCTTCCACAGACTGGAAGAGTCCTTCCTGGTG
GAAGAGGATAAGAAGCACGAGCGGCACCCCATCTTCGGCAACATCGTGGACGAGGTGGCCTACCACGAGA
AGTACCCCACCATCTACCACCTGAGAAAGAAACTGGTGGACAGCACCGACAAGGCCGACCTGCGGCTGAT
CTATCTGGCCCTGGCCCACATGATCAAGTTCCGGGGCCACTTCCTGATCGAGGGCGACCTGAACCCCGAC
AACAGCGACGTGGACAAGCTGTTCATCCAGCTGGTGCAGACCTACAACCAGCTGTTCGAGGAAAACCCCA
TCAACGCCAGCGGCGTGGACGCCAAGGCCATCCTGTCTGCCAGACTGAGCAAGAGCAGACGGCTGGAAAA
TCTGATCGCCCAGCTGCCCGGCGAGAAGAAGAATGGCCTGTTCGGAAACCTGATTGCCCTGAGCCTGGGC
CTGACCCCCAACTTCAAGAGCAACTTCGACCTGGCCGAGGATGCCAAACTGCAGCTGAGCAAGGACACCT
ACGACGACGACCTGGACAACCTGCTGGCCCAGATCGGCGACCAGTACGCCGACCTGTTTCTGGCCGCCAA
GAACCTGTCCGACGCCATCCTGCTGAGCGACATCCTGAGAGTGAACACCGAGATCACCAAGGCCCCCCTG
AGCGCCTCTATGATCAAGAGATACGACGAGCACCACCAGGACCTGACCCTGCTGAAAGCTCTCGTGCGGC
AGCAGCTGCCTGAGAAGTACAAAGAGATTTTCTTCGACCAGAGCAAGAACGGCTACGCCGGCTACATTGA
CGGCGGAGCCAGCCAGGAAGAGTTCTACAAGTTCATCAAGCCCATCCTGGAAAAGATGGACGGCACCGAG
GAACTGCTCGTGAAGCTGAACAGAGAGGACCTGCTGCGGAAGCAGCGGACCTTCGACAACGGCAGCATCC
CCCACCAGATCCACCTGGGAGAGCTGCACGCCATTCTGCGGCGGCAGGAAGATTTTTACCCATTCCTGAA
GGACAACCGGGAAAAGATCGAGAAGATCCTGACCTTCCGCATCCCCTACTACGTGGGCCCTCTGGCCAGG
GGAAACAGCAGATTCGCCTGGATGACCAGAAAGAGCGAGGAAACCATCACCCCCTGGAACTTCGAGGAAG
TGGTGGACAAGGGCGCTTCCGCCCAGAGCTTCATCGAGCGGATGACCAACTTCGATAAGAACCTGCCCAA
CGAGAAGGTGCTGCCCAAGCACAGCCTGCTGTACGAGTACTTCACCGTGTATAACGAGCTGACCAAAGTG
AAATACGTGACCGAGGGAATGAGAAAGCCCGCCTTCCTGAGCGGCGAGCAGAAAAAGGCCATCGTGGACC
TGCTGTTCAAGACCAACCGGAAAGTGACCGTGAAGCAGCTGAAAGAGGACTACTTCAAGAAAATCGAGTG
CTTCGACTCCGTGGAAATCTCCGGCGTGGAAGATCGGTTCAACGCCTCCCTGGGCACATACCACGATCTG
CTGAAAATTATCAAGGACAAGGACTTCCTGGACAATGAGGAAAACGAGGACATTCTGGAAGATATCGTGC
TGACCCTGACACTGTTTGAGGACAGAGAGATGATCGAGGAACGGCTGAAAACCTATGCCCACCTGTTCGA
CGACAAAGTGATGAAGCAGCTGAAGCGGCGGAGATACACCGGCTGGGGCAGGCTGAGCCGGAAGCTGATC
AACGGCATCCGGGACAAGCAGTCCGGCAAGACAATCCTGGATTTCCTGAAGTCCGACGGCTTCGCCAACA
GAAACTTCATGCAGCTGATCCACGACGACAGCCTGACCTTTAAAGAGGACATCCAGAAAGCCCAGGTGTC
CGGCCAGGGCGATAGCCTGCACGAGCACATTGCCAATCTGGCCGGCAGCCCCGCCATTAAGAAGGGCATC
CTGCAGACAGTGAAGGTGGTGGACGAGCTCGTGAAAGTGATGGGCCGGCACAAGCCCGAGAACATCGTGA
TCGAAATGGCCAGAGAGAACCAGACCACCCAGAAGGGACAGAAGAACAGCCGCGAGAGAATGAAGCGGAT
CGAAGAGGGCATCAAAGAGCTGGGCAGCCAGATCCTGAAAGAACACCCCGTGGAAAACACCCAGCTGCAG
AACGAGAAGCTGTACCTGTACTACCTGCAGAATGGGCGGGATATGTACGTGGACCAGGAACTGGACATCA
ACCGGCTGTCCGACTACGATGTGGACCATATCGTGCCTCAGAGCTTTCTGAAGGACGACTCCATCGACAA
CAAGGTGCTGACCAGAAGCGACAAGAACCGGGGCAAGAGCGACAACGTGCCCTCCGAAGAGGTCGTGAAG
AAGATGAAGAACTACTGGCGGCAGCTGCTGAACGCCAAGCTGATTACCCAGAGAAAGTTCGACAATCTGA
CCAAGGCCGAGAGAGGCGGCCTGAGCGAACTGGATAAGGCCGGCTTCATCAAGAGACAGCTGGTGGAAAC
CCGGCAGATCACAAAGCACGTGGCACAGATCCTGGACTCCCGGATGAACACTAAGTACGACGAGAATGAC
AAGCTGATCCGGGAAGTGAAAGTGATCACCCTGAAGTCCAAGCTGGTGTCCGATTTCCGGAAGGATTTCC
AGTTTTACAAAGTGCGCGAGATCAACAACTACCACCACGCCCACGACGCCTACCTGAACGCCGTCGTGGG
AACCGCCCTGATCAAAAAGTACCCTAAGCTGGAAAGCGAGTTCGTGTACGGCGACTACAAGGTGTACGAC
GTGCGGAAGATGATCGCCAAGAGCGAGCAGGAAATCGGCAAGGCTACCGCCAAGTACTTCTTCTACAGCA
ACATCATGAACTTTTTCAAGACCGAGATTACCCTGGCCAACGGCGAGATCCGGAAGCGGCCTCTGATCGA
GACAAACGGCGAAACCGGGGAGATCGTGTGGGATAAGGGCCGGGATTTTGCCACCGTGCGGAAAGTGCTG
AGCATGCCCCAAGTGAATATCGTGAAAAAGACCGAGGTGCAGACAGGCGGCTTCAGCAAAGAGTCTATCC
TGCCCAAGAGGAACAGCGATAAGCTGATCGCCAGAAAGAAGGACTGGGACCCTAAGAAGTACGGCGGCTT
CGACAGCCCCACCGTGGCCTATTCTGTGCTGGTGGTGGCCAAAGTGGAAAAGGGCAAGTCCAAGAAACTG
AAGAGTGTGAAAGAGCTGCTGGGGATCACCATCATGGAAAGAAGCAGCTTCGAGAAGAATCCCATCGACT
TTCTGGAAGCCAAGGGCTACAAAGAAGTGAAAAAGGACCTGATCATCAAGCTGCCTAAGTACTCCCTGTT
CGAGCTGGAAAACGGCCGGAAGAGAATGCTGGCCTCTGCCGGCGAACTGCAGAAGGGAAACGAACTGGCC
CTGCCCTCCAAATATGTGAACTTCCTGTACCTGGCCAGCCACTATGAGAAGCTGAAGGGCTCCCCCGAGG
ATAATGAGCAGAAACAGCTGTTTGTGGAACAGCACAAGCACTACCTGGACGAGATCATCGAGCAGATCAG
CGAGTTCTCCAAGAGAGTGATCCTGGCCGACGCTAATCTGGACAAAGTGCTGTCCGCCTACAACAAGCAC
CGGGATAAGCCCATCAGAGAGCAGGCCGAGAATATCATCCACCTGTTTACCCTGACCAATCTGGGAGCCC
CTGCCGCCTTCAAGTACTTTGACACCACCATCGACCGGAAGAGGTACACCAGCACCAAAGAGGTGCTGGA
CGCCACCCTGATCCACCAGAGCATCACCGGCCTGTACGAGACACGGATCGACCTGTCTCAGCTGGGAGGT
GACTCTGGTGGAAGCGGAGGATCTGGCGGCAGCACCAATCTGAGCGACATCATCGAGAAAGAGACAGGCA
AGCAGCTGGTCATCCAAGAGTCCATCCTGATGCTGCCTGAAGAGGTGGAAGAAGTGATCGGCAACAAGCC
CGAGTCCGACATCCTGGTGCACACCGCCTACGATGAGAGCACCGACGAGAACGTGATGCTGCTGACCTCT
GACGCCCCTGAGTACAAGCCTTGGGCTCTCGTGATCCAGGACAGCAACGGCGAGAACAAGATCAAGATGC
TGAGCGGCGGCTCTGGTGGCTCTGGCGGATCTACAAACCTGTCCGATATTATTGAGAAAGAAACCGGGAA
ACAGCTCGTGATTCAAGAGTCTATTCTCATGCTCCCGGAAGAAGTCGAGGAAGTCATTGGAAACAAGCCT
GAGAGCGATATTCTGGTCCATACAGCCTACGACGAGTCTACCGATGAGAATGTCATGCTCCTCACCAGCG
ACGCTCCCGAGTATAAGCCATGGGCACTTGTCATTCAGGACTCCAATGGGGAAAACAAAATCAAAATGCT
CCCAAAGAAAAAACGCAAGGTGGAGGGAGCTGATAAGCGCACCGCCGATGGTTCCGAGTTCGAAAGCCCC
AAGAAGAAGAGGAAAGTCTAACCGGTCATCATCACCATCACCATTGAGTTTAAACCCGCTGATCAGCCTC
GACTGTGCCTTCTAGTTGCCAGCCATCTGTTGTTTGCCCCTCCCCCGTGCCTTCCTTGACCCTGGAAGGT
GCCACTCCCACTGTCCTTTCCTAATAAAATGAGGAAATTGCATCGCATTGTCTGAGTAGGTGTCATTCTA
TTCTGGGGGGTGGGGTGGGGCAGGACAGCAAGGGGGAGGATTGGGAAGACAATAGCAGGCATGCTGGGGA
TGCGGTGGGCTCTATGGCTTCTGAGGCGGAAAGAACCAGCTGGGGCTCGATACCGTCGACCTCTAGCTAG
AGCTTGGCGTAATCATGGTCATAGCTGTTTCCTGTGTGAAATTGTTATCCGCTCACAATTCCACACAACA
TACGAGCCGGAAGCATAAAGTGTAAAGCCTAGGGTGCCTAATGAGTGAGCTAACTCACATTAATTGCGTT
GCGCTCACTGCCCGCTTTCCAGTCGGGAAACCTGTCGTGCCAGCTGCATTAATGAATCGGCCAACGCGCG
GGGAGAGGCGGTTTGCGTATTGGGCGCTCTTCCGCTTCCTCGCTCACTGACTCGCTGCGCTCGGTCGTTC
GGCTGCGGCGAGCGGTATCAGCTCACTCAAAGGCGGTAATACGGTTATCCACAGAATCAGGGGATAACGC
AGGAAAGAACATGTGAGCAAAAGGCCAGCAAAAGGCCAGGAACCGTAAAAAGGCCGCGTTGCTGGCGTTT
TTCCATAGGCTCCGCCCCCCTGACGAGCATCACAAAAATCGACGCTCAAGTCAGAGGTGGCGAAACCCGA
CAGGACTATAAAGATACCAGGCGTTTCCCCCTGGAAGCTCCCTCGTGCGCTCTCCTGTTCCGACCCTGCC
GCTTACCGGATACCTGTCCGCCTTTCTCCCTTCGGGAAGCGTGGCGCTTTCTCATAGCTCACGCTGTAGG
TATCTCAGTTCGGTGTAGGTCGTTCGCTCCAAGCTGGGCTGTGTGCACGAACCCCCCGTTCAGCCCGACC
GCTGCGCCTTATCCGGTAACTATCGTCTTGAGTCCAACCCGGTAAGACACGACTTATCGCCACTGGCAGC
AGCCACTGGTAACAGGATTAGCAGAGCGAGGTATGTAGGCGGTGCTACAGAGTTCTTGAAGTGGTGGCCT
AACTACGGCTACACTAGAAGAACAGTATTTGGTATCTGCGCTCTGCTGAAGCCAGTTACCTTCGGAAAAA
GAGTTGGTAGCTCTTGATCCGGCAAACAAACCACCGCTGGTAGCGGTGGTTTTTTTGTTTGCAAGCAGCA
GATTACGCGCAGAAAAAAAGGATCTCAAGAAGATCCTTTGATCTTTTCTACGGGGTCTGACGCTCAGTGG
AACGAAAACTCACGTTAAGGGATTTTGGTCATGAGATTATCAAAAAGGATCTTCACCTAGATCCTTTTAA
ATTAAAAATGAAGTTTTAAATCAATCTAAAGTATATATGAGTAAACTTGGTCTGACAGTTACCAATGCTT
AATCAGTGAGGCACCTATCTCAGCGATCTGTCTATTTCGTTCATCCATAGTTGCCTGACTCCCCGTCGTG
TAGATAACTACGATACGGGAGGGCTTACCATCTGGCCCCAGTGCTGCAATGATACCGCGAGACCCACGCT
CACCGGCTCCAGATTTATCAGCAATAAACCAGCCAGCCGGAAGGGCCGAGCGCAGAAGTGGTCCTGCAAC
TTTATCCGCCTCCATCCAGTCTATTAATTGTTGCCGGGAAGCTAGAGTAAGTAGTTCGCCAGTTAATAGT
TTGCGCAACGTTGTTGCCATTGCTACAGGCATCGTGGTGTCACGCTCGTCGTTTGGTATGGCTTCATTCA
GCTCCGGTTCCCAACGATCAAGGCGAGTTACATGATCCCCCATGTTGTGCAAAAAAGCGGTTAGCTCCTT
CGGTCCTCCGATCGTTGTCAGAAGTAAGTTGGCCGCAGTGTTATCACTCATGGTTATGGCAGCACTGCAT
AATTCTCTTACTGTCATGCCATCCGTAAGATGCTTTTCTGTGACTGGTGAGTACTCAACCAAGTCATTCT
GAGAATAGTGTATGCGGCGACCGAGTTGCTCTTGCCCGGCGTCAATACGGGATAATACCGCGCCACATAG
CAGAACTTTAAAAGTGCTCATCATTGGAAAACGTTCTTCGGGGCGAAAACTCTCAAGGATCTTACCGCTG
TTGAGATCCAGTTCGATGTAACCCACTCGTGCACCCAACTGATCTTCAGCATCTTTTACTTTCACCAGCG
TTTCTGGGTGAGCAAAAACAGGAAGGCAAAATGCCGCAAAAAAGGGAATAAGGGCGACACGGAAATGTTG
AATACTCATACTCTTCCTTTTTCAATATTATTGAAGCATTTATCAGGGTTATTGTCTCATGAGCGGATAC
ATATTTGAATGTATTTAGAAAAATAAACAAATAGGGGTTCCGCGCACATTTCCCCGAAAAGTGCCACCTG
ACGTCGACGGATCGGGAGATCGATCTCCCGATCCCCTAGGGTCTACTCTCAGTACAATCTGCTCTGATGC
CGCATAGTTAAGCCAGTATCTGCTCCCTGCTTGTGTGTTGGAGGTCGCTGAGTAGTGCGCGAGCAAAATT
TAAGCTACAACAAGGCAAGGCTTGACCGACAATTGCATGAAGAATCTGCTTAGGGTTAGGCGTTTTGCGC
